>Addgene plasmid #128207 | pFH102 | addgene full sequence | sequence record 252909 | Addgene NGS Result
GGGTCTCAATTGTTGTCTTCGCAGCTGGCACGACAGGTTTCCCGACTGGAAAGCGGGCAGTGAGCGCAAC
GCAATTAATGTGAGTTAGCTCACTCATTAGGCACCCCAGGCTTTACACTTTATGCTTCCGGCTCGTATGT
TGTGTGGAATTGTGAGCGGATAACAATTTCACACAGGAAACAGCTATGACCATGATTACGCCAAGCTTGC
ATGCCTGCAGGTCGACTCTAGAGGATCCCCGGGTACCGAGCTCGAATTCACTGGCCGTCGTTTTACAACG
TCGTGACTGGGAAAACCCTGGCGTTACCCAACTTAATCGCCTTGCAGCACATCCCCCTTTCGCCAGCTGG
CGTAATAGCGAAGAGGCCCGCACCGATCGCCCTTCCCAACAGTTGCGCAGCCTGAATGGCGAATGGCGCC
TGATGCGGTATTTTCTCCTTACGCATCTGTGCGGTATTTCACACCGCATATGGTGCACTCTCAGTACAAT
CTGCTCTGATGCCGCATAGTTAAGCCAGCCCCGACACCCGCCAACACCCGCTGACGCGCCCTGACGGGCT
TGTCTGCTCCCGGCATCCGCTTACAGACAAGCTGTGACGAAGACAAGTTTTAGTACTCTGGAAACAGAAT
CTACTAAAACAAGGCAAAATGCCGTGTTTATCTCGTCAACTTGTTGGCGAGATTTTTTTTTCGCTTGAGA
CCGAGGCTAGGTGGAGGCTCAGTGATGATAAGTCTGCGATGGTGGATGCATGTGTCATGGTCATAGCTGT
TTCCTGTGTGAAATTGTTATCCGCTCAGAGGGCACAATCCTATTCCGCGCTATCCGACAATCTCCAAGAC
ATTAGGTGGAGTTCAGTTCGGCGTATGGCATATGTCGCTGGAAAGAACATGTGAGCAAAAGGCCAGCAAA
AGGCCAGGAACCGTAAAAAGGCCGCGTTGCTGGCGTTTTTCCATAGGCTCCGCCCCCCTGACGAGCATCA
CAAAAATCGACGCTCAAGTCAGAGGTGGCGAAACCCGACAGGACTATAAAGATACCAGGCGTTTCCCCCT
GGAAGCTCCCTCGTGCGCTCTCCTGTTCCGACCCTGCCGCTTACCGGATACCTGTCCGCCTTTCTCCCTT
CGGGAAGCGTGGCGCTTTCTCATAGCTCACGCTGTAGGTATCTCAGTTCGGTGTAGGTCGTTCGCTCCAA
GCTGGGCTGTGTGCACGAACCCCCCGTTCAGCCCGACCGCTGCGCCTTATCCGGTAACTATCGTCTTGAG
TCCAACCCGGTAAGACACGACTTATCGCCACTGGCAGCAGCCACTGGTAACAGGATTAGCAGAGCGAGGT
ATGTAGGCGGTGCTACAGAGTTCTTGAAGTGGTGGCCTAACTACGGCTACACTAGAAGAACAGTATTTGG
TATCTGCGCTCTGCTGAAGCCAGTTACCTTCGGAAAAAGAGTTGGTAGCTCTTGATCCGGCAAACAAACC
ACCGCTGGTAGCGGTGGTTTTTTTGTTTGCAAGCAGCAGATTACGCGCAGAAAAAAAGGATCTCAAGAAG
ATCCTTTGATCTTTTCTACGGGGTCTGACGCTCTATTCAACAAAGCCGCCGTCCCGTCAAGTCAGCGTAA
ATGGGTAGGGGGCTTCAAATCGTCCGCTCTGCCAGTGTTACAACCAATTAACAAATTCTGATTAGAAAAA
CTCATCGAGCATCAAATGAAACTGCAATTTATTCATATCAGGATTATCAATACCATATTTTTGAAAAAGC
CGTTTCTGTAATGAAGGAGAAAACTCACCGAGGCAGTTCCATAGGATGGCAAGATCCTGGTATCGGTCTG
CGATTCCGACTCGTCCAACATCAATACAACCTATTAATTTCCCCTCGTCAAAAATAAGGTTATCAAGTGA
GAAATCACCATGAGTGACGACTGAATCCGGTGAGAATGGCAAAAGCTTATGCATTTCTTTCCAGACTTGT
TCAACAGGCCAGCCATTACGCTCGTCATCAAAATCACTCGCATCAACCAAACCGTTATTCATTCGTGATT
GCGCCTGAGCGAGACGAAATACGCGATCGCTGTTAAAAGGACAATTACAAACAGGAATCGAATGCAACCG
GCGCAGGAACACTGCCAGCGCATCAACAATATTTTCACCTGAATCAGGATATTCTTCTAATACCTGGAAT
GCTGTTTTCCCGGGGATCGCAGTGGTGAGTAACCATGCATCATCAGGAGTACGGATAAAATGCTTGATGG
TCGGAAGAGGCATAAATTCCGTCAGCCAGTTTAGTCTGACCATCTCATCTGTAACATCATTGGCAACGCT
ACCTTTGCCATGTTTCAGAAACAACTCTGGCGCATCGGGCTTCCCATACAATCGATAGATTGTCGCACCT
GATTGCCCGACATTATCGCGAGCCCATTTATACCCATATAAATCAGCATCCATGTTGGAATTTAATCGCG
GCCTCGAGCAAGACGTTTCCCGTTGAATATGGCTCATAACACCCCTTGTATTACTGTTTATGTAAGCAGA
CAGTTTTATTGTTCATGATGATATATTTTTATCTTGTGCAATGTAACATCAGAGATTTTGAGACACAACG
TGGCTTTCCCCCGCCGCTCTAGAACTAGTGGATCCAAATAAAACGAAAGGCTCAGTCGAAAGACTGGGCC
TTTCGTTTTATCTGTTGTTTGTCGCATTATACGAGACGTCCAGGTTGGGATACCTGAAACAAAACCCATC
GTACGGCCAAGGAAGTCTCCAATAACTGTGATCCACCACAAGCGCCAGGGTTTTCCCAGTCACGACGTTG
TAAAACGACGGCCAGTCATGCATAATCCGCACGCATCTGGAATAAGGAAGTGCCATTCCGCCTGACCT
Features (pLannotate 1.2.2; 13 found; start..end, strand, type, name):
     21..63      +  CDS            lacI (fragment): lac repressor; lacI; The lac repressor binds to the lac operator to inhibit transcription in E. coli. This inhibition can be relieved by adding lactose or isopropyl-β-D-thiogalactopyranoside (IPTG).
     76..97      +  protein_bind   CAP binding site: CAP binding activates transcription in the presence of cAMP. E. coli catabolite activator protein
    112..142     +  promoter       lac promoter: promoter for the E. coli lac operon
    150..166     +  protein_bind   lac operator: The lac repressor binds to the lac operator to inhibit transcription in E. coli. This inhibition can be relieved by adding lactose or isopropyl-β-D-thiogalactopyranoside (IPTG). lac repressor encoded by lacI
    203..259     -  misc_feature   MCS: pUC18/19 multiple cloning site
    256..413     +  CDS            lacZα (fragment): LacZα fragment of β-galactosidase; lacZ fragment
    419..518     -  misc_feature   bom (fragment): basis of mobility region from pBR322
    607..682     +  misc_RNA       Sa gRNA scaffold: guide RNA scaffold for the Staphylococcus aureus CRISPR/Cas9 system
    948..1536    -  rep_origin     ori: high-copy-number ColE1/pMB1/pBR322/pUC origin of replication
   1672..2487    -  CDS            KanR: aminoglycoside phosphotransferase; aph(3')-Ia; confers resistance to kanamycin in bacteria or G418 (Geneticin®) in eukaryotes
   2603..2625    +  misc_feature   MCS (fragment): pBluescript multiple cloning site
   2625..2671    +  terminator     rrnB T1 terminator: transcription terminator T1 from the E. coli rrnB gene
   2773..2816    -  CDS            lacZα (fragment): LacZα fragment of β-galactosidase; lacZ fragment
