[The description below was written by a language model from this plasmid's Addgene catalogue record and pLannotate feature annotations shown in this document.]
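Description:
pFH102 is a small (about 2.9 kb) cloning module from a modular plant genome-editing toolkit, built on the synthetic pTwist-Kan backbone. It is maintained in E. coli as a high-copy plasmid through a ColE1/pUC-type origin of replication and is selected with kanamycin via the KanR aminoglycoside phosphotransferase gene. It is catalogued as a plant expression, CRISPR and synthetic biology vector, but on its own it is a part donor, not a finished expression construct.

The payload is the guide RNA scaffold for the Staphylococcus aureus CRISPR/Cas9 system, the invariant structural portion of an sgRNA that is bound by SaCas9. No plant promoter is annotated in this plasmid. The record states that the scaffold is meant to be combined with a separate AtU6-26 promoter module (pFH35), which would supply the Arabidopsis U6 small-RNA promoter needed to drive guide transcription in plant cells. The record does not describe the target-specific spacer or how it is introduced.

Upstream of the scaffold, the feature table shows a lac cassette made up of a CAP binding site, lac promoter, lac operator, a pUC-type multiple cloning site and a lacZα fragment. This may act as a replaceable blue/white screening region during assembly, although the record does not say so. The remaining annotations are short lacI, bom and lacZα fragments, a partial pBluescript MCS and an rrnB T1 terminator, and these appear to be backbone or cassette remnants. The intended use is assembling SaCas9 sgRNA transcription units for plant genome editing.
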