Addgene plasmid #128207: pFH102
Purpose: sgRNA backbone for SaCas9, combine with AtU6-26 promoter module (pFH35)
Depositing lab: Vladimir Nekrasov. Depositing organization: Rothamsted Research. Publication: A modular cloning toolkit for genome editing in plants. Hahn F, Korolev A, Sanjurjo Loures L, Nekrasov V. BMC Plant Biol. 2020 Apr 23;20(1):179. doi: 10.1186/s12870-020-02388-2. PubMed 32326901.
Backbone
  Vector backbone: pTwist-Kan
  Backbone manufacturer: Twist Biosciences
  Vector type: Plant Expression, CRISPR, Synthetic Biology
Growth in bacteria
  Bacterial resistance: Kanamycin, 50 μg/mL
  Growth temperature: 37°C
  Growth strain: DH5alpha
  Copy number: High Copy
Gene/Insert
  Gene/Insert name: sgRNA backbone for SaCas9, combine with AtU6-26 promoter module (pFH35)
  Species: Synthetic
Terms and licenses: Academic/Nonprofit Terms; Industry Terms: Not Available to Industry
How to cite: pFH102 was a gift from Vladimir Nekrasov (Addgene plasmid # 128207 ; http://n2t.net/addgene:128207 ; RRID:Addgene_128207)
